>Addgene plasmid #105740 | pT7-7 asyn K34R | addgene full sequence | sequence record 207293 | Addgene NGS Result
GGATCTTCTTGAGATCCTTTTTTTCTGCGCGTAATCTGCTGCTTGCAAACAAAAAAACCACCGCTACCAG
CGGTGGTTTGTTTGCCGGATCAAGAGCTACCAACTCTTTTTCCGAAGGTAACTGGCTTCAGCAGAGCGCA
GATACCAAATACTGTCCTTCTAGTGTAGCCGTAGTTAGGCCACCACTTCAAGAACTCTGTAGCACCGCCT
ACATACCTCGCTCTGCTAATCCTGTTACCAGTGGCTGCTGCCAGTGGCGATAAGTCGTGTCTTACCGGGT
TGGACTCAAGACGATAGTTACCGGATAAGGCGCAGCGGTCGGGCTGAACGGGGGGTTCGTGCACACAGCC
CAGCTTGGAGCGAACGACCTACACCGAACTGAGATACCTACAGCGTGAGCTATGAGAAAGCGCCACGCTT
CCCGAAGGGAGAAAGGCGGACAGGTATCCGGTAAGCGGCAGGGTCGGAACAGGAGAGCGCACGAGGGAGC
TTCCAGGGGGAAACGCCTGGTATCTTTATAGTCCTGTCGGGTTTCGCCACCTCTGACTTGAGCGTCGATT
TTTGTGATGCTCGTCAGGGGGGCGGAGCCTATGGAAAAACGCCAGCAACGCGGCCTTTTTACGGTTCCTG
GCCTTTTGCTGGCCTTTTGCTCACATGTTCTTTCCTGCGTTATCCCCTGATTCTGTGGATAACCGTATTA
CCGCCTTTGAGTGAGCTGATACCGCTCGCCGCAGCCGAACGACCGAGCGCAGCGAGTCAGTGAGCGAGGA
AGCGGAAGAGCGCCTGATGCGGTATTTTCTCCTTACGCATCTGTGCGGTATTTCACACCGCATAGGAAGA
TCTTCCGGAAGATCTTCCTATGGTGCACTCTCAGTACAATCTGCTCTGATGCGCTACGTGACTGGGTCAT
GGCTGCGCCCCGACACCCGCCAACACCCGCTGACGCGCCCTGACGGGCTTGTCTGCTCCCGGCATCCGCT
TACAGACAAGCTGTGACCGTCTCCGGGAGCTGCATGTGTCAGAGGTTTTCACCGTCATCACCGAAACGCG
CGAGGCCCAGCGATTCGAACTTCTGATAGACTTCGAAATTAATACGACTCACTATAGGGAGACCACAACG
GTTTCCCTCTAGAAATAATTTTGTTTAACTTTAAGAAGGAGATATACATATGGATGTATTCATGAAAGGA
CTTTCAAAGGCCAAGGAGGGAGTTGTGGCTGCTGCTGAGAAAACCAAACAGGGTGTGGCAGAAGCAGCAG
GAAAGACAAGAGAG
[192 nt withheld, positions 1275-1466]
TTGGGCAAGAATGAAGAAGGAGCCCCACAGGAAGGAATTCTGGAAGATATGCCTGTGGATCCTGACAATG
AGGCTTATGAAATGCCTTCTGAGGAAGGGTATCAAGACTACGAACCTGAAGCCTAAGAAATATCTTTGCT
CCCAGTTTCTTGAGATCTGCTGACAGATGTTCCATCCAAGCTTATCGATGATAAGCTGTCAAACATGAGA
ATTAAATCAATCTAAAGTATATATGAGTAAACTTGGTCTGACAGTTACCAATGCTTAATCAGTGAGGCAC
CTATCTCAGCGATCTGTCTATTTCGTTCATCCATAGTTGCCTGACTCCCCGTCGTGTAGATAACTACGAT
ACGGGAGGGCTTACCATCTGGCCCCAGTGCTGCAATGATACCGCGAGACCCACGCTCACCGGCTCCAGAT
TTATCAGCAATAAACCAGCCAGCCGGAAGGGCCGAGCGCAGAAGTGGTCCTGCAACTTTATCCGCCTCCA
TCCAGTCTATTAATTGTTGCCGGGAAGCTAGAGTAAGTAGTTCGCCAGTTAATAGTTTGCGCAACGTTGT
TGCCATTGCTACAGGCATCGTGGTGTCACGCTCGTCGTTTGGTATGGCTTCATTCAGCTCCGGTTCCCAA
CGATCAAGGCGAGTTACATGATCCCCCATGTTGTGCAAAAAAGCGGTTAGCTCCTTCGGTCCTCCGATCG
TTGTCAGAAGTAAGTTGGCCGCAGTGTTATCACTCATGGTTATGGCAGCACTGCATAATTCTCTTACTGT
CATGCCATCCGTAAGATGCTTTTCTGTGACTGGTGAGTACTCAACCAAGTCATTCTGAGAATAGTGTATG
CGGCGACCGAGTTGCTCTTGCCCGGCGTCAACACGGGATAATACCGCGCCACATAGCAGAACTTTAAAAG
TGCTCATCATTGGAAAACGTTCTTCGGGGCGAAAACTCTCAAGGATCTTACCGCTGTTGAGATCCAGTTC
GATGTAACCCACTCGTGCACCCAACTGATCTTCAGCATCTTTTACTTTCACCAGCGTTTCTGGGTGAGCA
AAAACAGGAAGGCAAAATGCCGCAAAAAAGGGAATAAGGGCGACACGGAAATGTTGAATACTCATACTCT
TCCTTTTTCAATATTATTGAAGCATTTATCAGGGTTATTGTCTCATGAGCGGATACATATTTGAATGTAT
TTAGAAAAATAAACAAATAGGGGTTCCGCGCACATTTCCCCGAAAAGTGCCACCTGACGTCTAAGAAACC
ATTATTATCATGACATTAACCTATAAAAATAGGCGTATCACGAGGCCCTTTCGTCTTCAAGAATAAAAGG
ATCTAGGTGAAGATCCTTTTTGATAATCTCATGACCAAAATCCCTTAACGTGAGTTTTCGTTCCACTGAG
CGTCAGACCCCGTAGAAAAGATCAAA
Features (pLannotate 1.2.2; 11 found; start..end, strand, type, name):
      9..597     +  rep_origin     ori: high-copy-number ColE1/pMB1/pBR322/pUC origin of replication
    783..834     -  misc_feature   bom (fragment): basis of mobility region from pBR322
    859..892     -  misc_feature   bom (fragment): basis of mobility region from pBR322
    892..917     -  misc_feature   bom (fragment): basis of mobility region from pBR322
   1019..1056    -  CDS            rop (fragment): Rop protein, which maintains plasmids at low copy number; rop
   1090..1108    +  promoter       T7 promoter: promoter for bacteriophage T7 RNA polymerase
   1140..1162    +  RBS            RBS: efficient ribosome binding site from bacteriophage T7 gene 10 (Olins and Rangwala, 1989)
   1170..1589    +  CDS            SNCA (sequence partly withheld): SYUA_HUMAN - Also known as NACP, PARK1. Experimental evidence at protein level: Swiss-Prot protein existence level 1. Neuronal protein that plays several roles in synaptic activity such as regulation of synaptic vesicle trafficking and subsequent neurotransmitter release. Participates as a monomer in synaptic vesicle exocytosis by enhancing vesicle priming, fusion and dilation of exocytotic fusion pores (PubMed:28288128, PubMed:30404828). Mechanistically, acts by increasing local Ca(2+) release from microdomains which is essential for the enhancement of ATP-induced exocytosis (PubMed:30404828)
   1644..1668    -  promoter       tet promoter (fragment): E. coli promoter for tetracycline efflux protein gene
   1721..2581    -  CDS            AmpR: β-lactamase; bla; confers resistance to ampicillin, carbenicillin, and related antibiotics
   2582..2686    -  promoter       AmpR promoter: bla
