[The description below was written by a language model from this plasmid's Addgene catalogue record and pLannotate feature annotations shown in this document.]
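Description:
pT7-7 asyn K34R is a small bacterial expression plasmid (about 2.9 kb by full-sequence assembly) built on the pT7-7 backbone for producing a point mutant of human alpha-synuclein (SNCA) in E. coli. It replicates from a ColE1/pMB1-type origin and is selected with ampicillin through a β-lactamase (AmpR) gene driven by its own bla promoter. The annotation also picks up short remnants of pBR322 ancestry, namely fragments of the bom mobility region, a fragment of the rop gene and a partial tet promoter. These are vestigial backbone sequences rather than functional parts. The catalogue lists the copy number as unknown.

The expression cassette consists of a bacteriophage T7 promoter followed by the efficient ribosome binding site from T7 gene 10, placed just upstream of the alpha-synuclein coding sequence. The insert was cloned between ClaI and BglII sites, both of which are retained. No affinity or epitope tags are annotated, and the 420 nt coding feature is consistent with an untagged full-length protein. Transcription depends on T7 RNA polymerase, so protein production requires a host strain that supplies that polymerase. No lac operator or T7 terminator is annotated in the feature table.

The insert carries the K34R substitution, replacing lysine 34 with arginine. This conservative change keeps the positive charge but removes a lysine side chain. The record states the purpose only as bacterial expression of mutant human alpha-synuclein, a neuronal protein linked to the PARK1/PARK4 Parkinson's disease loci, and does not say which specific question the mutation was designed to address.
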