Addgene plasmid #105740: pT7-7 asyn K34R
Purpose: Bacterial expression of mutant human alpha synuclein
Depositing lab: Hilal Lashuel. Depositing organization: Swiss Federal Institute of Technology (EPFL).
Backbone
  Vector backbone: pT7-7
  Backbone size w/o insert (bp): 2438
  Vector type: Bacterial Expression
Growth in bacteria
  Bacterial resistance: Ampicillin, 100 μg/mL
  Growth temperature: 37°C
  Growth strain: DH5alpha
  Copy number: Unknown
Gene/Insert
  Gene/Insert name: alpha-synuclein K34R
  Species: H. sapiens (human)
  Insert size (bp): 476
  Mutation: K34R
  Entrez Gene: SNCA (a.k.a. NACP, PARK1, PARK4, PD1)
  Promoter: T7
  Cloning method: Restriction Enzyme; 5′ cloning site ClaI (not destroyed); 3′ cloning site BglII (not destroyed)
  Sequencing primers: 5′ T7 (TAATACGACTCACTATAGG); 3′ AmpStop (TCAGGCAACTATGGATGAAC)
Terms and licenses: Academic/Nonprofit Terms; Industry Terms: Not Available to Industry
How to cite: pT7-7 asyn K34R was a gift from Hilal Lashuel (Addgene plasmid # 105740 ; http://n2t.net/addgene:105740 ; RRID:Addgene_105740)
